>Addgene plasmid #104236 | pHH0103 WWOX WW domain #2 | addgene full sequence | sequence record 204371 | Addgene NGS Result
TTGACAATTAATCATCGGCTCGTATAATGTGTGGAATTGTGAGCGGATAACAATTTCACACAGGAAACAG
CCAGTCCGTTTAGGTGTTTTCACGAGCACTTCACCAACAAGGACCATAGATTATGAAAATCGAAGAACAC
CATCACCATCACCATTCCAGCGGTAAGCTTATGTCCCCTATACTAGGTTATTGGAAAATTAAGGGCCTTG
TGCAACCCACTCGACTTCTTTTGGAATATCTTGAAGAAAAATATGAAGAGCATTTGTATGAGCGCGATGA
AGGTGATAAATGGCGAAACAAAAAGTTTGAATTGGGTTTGGAGTTTCCCAATCTTCCTTATTATATTGAT
GGTGATGTTAAATTAACACAGTCTATGGCCATCATACGTTATATAGCTGACAAGCACAACATGTTGGGTG
GTTGTCCAAAAGAGCGTGCAGAGATTTCAATGCTTGAAGGAGCGGTTTTGGATATTAGATACGGTGTTTC
GAGAATTGCATATAGTAAAGACTTTGAAACTCTCAAAGTTGATTTTCTTAGCAAGCTACCTGAAATGCTG
AAAATGTTCGAAGATCGTTTATGTCATAAAACATATTTAAATGGTGATCATGTAACCCATCCTGACTTCA
TGTTGTATGACGCTCTTGATGTTGTTTTATACATGGACCCAATGTGCCTGGATGCGTTCCCAAAATTAGT
TTGTTTTAAAAAACGTATTGAAGCTATCCCACAAATTGATAAGTACTTGAAATCCAGCAAGTATATAGCA
TGGCCTTTGCAGGGCTGGCAAGCCACGTTTGGTGGTGGCGACCATCCTCCAAAATCGGATCTGGAAGTTC
TGTTCCAGGGGCCCCTGTCCAGCGGTCTGGTTCCGCGTGGTTCCGGTACCGCGGCCCAGCCGGCCGAAAA
TCTGTACTTCCAAGGTCGTCGTGCCTCTGTGGAGCTCGTTGCTGGCGATCTGCCGTATGGTTGGGAACAA
GAAACGGATGAAAATGGTCAGGTCTTCTTCGTCGATCACATCAATAAACGCACCACCTATCTGGATCCGC
GTCTGGCGTTTACGTAGGCGGCCGCATA
[142 nt withheld, positions 1079-1220]
C
[98 nt withheld, positions 1222-1319]
AGTTTGTACTGGTGACGAAACTCAGTGTCTAGCTAGAGTGGC
[149 nt withheld, positions 1362-1510]
TGGTTTCATTGGTGACGTTTCCGGCCTTGCTAATGGTAATGGT
[62 nt withheld, positions 1554-1615]
ACCTTTAATGAATAATTTCCGTCAATATTTACCTTCCCTCCCTCAATCGGTTGAATGTCGCCCTTTTGTC
TTTGGCGCTGGTAAACCATATGAA
[86 nt withheld, positions 1710-1795]
T
[54 nt withheld, positions 1797-1850]
CTAGCGCCGCCCTATACCTTGTCTGCCTCCCCGCGTTGCGTCGCGGTGCATGGAGCCGGGCCACCTCGAC
CTGAATGGAAGCCGGCGGCACCTCGCTAACGGATTCACCACTCCAAGAATTGGAGCCAATCAATTCTTGC
GGAGAACTGTGAATGCGCAAACCAACCCTTGGCAGAACATATCCATCGCGTCCGCCATCTCCAGCAGCCG
CACGCGGCGCATCTCGGGCAGCGTTGGGTCCTGGCCACGGGTGCGCATGATCGTGCTCCTGTCGTTGAGG
ACCCGGCTAGGCTGGCGGGGTTGCCTTACTGGTTAGCAGAATGAATCACCGATACGCGAGCGAACGTGAA
GCGACTGCTGCTGCAAAACGTCTGCGACCTGAGCAACAACATGAATGGTCTTCGGTTTCCGTGTTTCGTA
AAGTCTGGAAACGCGGAAGTCAGCGCCCTGCACCATTATGTTCCGGATCTGCATCGCAGGATGCTGCTGG
CTACCCTGTGGAACACCTACATCTGTATTAACGAAGCGCTGGCATTGACCCTGAGTGATTTTTCTCTGGT
CCCGCCGCATCCATACCGCCAGTTGTTTACCCTCACAACGTTCCAGTAACCGGGCATGTTCATCATCAGT
AACCCGTATCGTGAGCATCCTCTCTCGTTTCATCGGTATCATTACCCCCATGAACAGAAATCCCCCTTAC
ACGGAGGCATCAGTGACCAAACAGGAAAAAACCGCCCTTAACATGGCCCGCTTTATCAGAAGCCAGACAT
TAACGCTTCTGGAGAAACTCAACGAGCTGGACGCGGATGAACAGGCAGACATCTGTGAATCGCTTCACGA
CCACGCTGATGAGCTTTACCGCAGGATCCGCGAAATTGTAAGCGTTAATATTTTGTTAAAATTCGCGTTA
AATTTTTGTTAAATCAGCTCATTTTTTAACCAATAGGCCGAAATCGGCAAAATCCCTTATAAATCAAAAG
AATAGACCGAGATAGGGTTGAGTGTTGTTCCAGTTTGGAACAAGAGTCCACTATTAAAGAACGTGGACTC
CAACGTCAAAGG
[49 nt withheld, positions 2913-2961]
T
[91 nt withheld, positions 2963-3053]
G
[124 nt withheld, positions 3055-3178]
CGCGGATCCTGCCTCGCGCGTTTCGGTGATGACGGTGAAAACCTCTGACACATGCAGCTCCCGGAGACGG
TCACAGCTTGTCTGTAAGCGGATGCCGGGAGCAGACAAGCCCGTCAGGGCGCGTCAGCGGGTGTTGGCGG
GTGTCGGGGCGCAGCCATGACCCAGTCACGTAGCGATAGCGGAGTGTATACTGGCTTAACTATGCGGCAT
CAGAGCAGATTGTACTGAGAGTGCACCATATGCGGTGTGAAATACCGCACAGATGCGTAAGGAGAAAATA
CCGCATCAGGCGCTCTTCCGCTTCCTCGCTCACTGACTCGCTGCGCTCGGTCGTTCGGCTGCGGCGAGCG
GTATCAGCTCACTCAAAGGCGGTAATACGGTTATCCACAGAATCAGGGGATAACGCAGGAAAGAACATGT
GAGCAAAAGGCCAGCAAAAGGCCAGGAACCGTAAAAAGGCCGCGTTGCTGGCGTTTTTCCATAGGCTCCG
CCCCCCTGACGAGCATCACAAAAATCGACGCTCAAGTCAGAGGTGGCGAAACCCGACAGGACTATAAAGA
TACCAGGGTTTCCCCCTGGAAGCTCCCTCGTGCGCTCTCCTGTTCCGACCCTGCCGCTTACCGGATACCT
GTCCGCCTTTCTCCCTTCGGGAAGCGTGGCGCTTTCTCATAGCTCACGCTGTAGGTATCTCAGTTCGGTG
TAGGTCGTTCGCTCCAAGCTGGGCTGTGTGCACGAACCCCCCGTTCAGCCCGACCGCTGCGCCTTATCCG
GTAACTATCGTCTTGAGTCCAACCCGGTAAGACACGACTTATCGCCACTGGCAGCAGCCACTGGTAACAG
GATTAGCAGAGCGAGGTATGTAGGCGGTGCTACAGAGTTCTTGAAGTGGTGGCCTAACTACGGCTACACT
AGAAGGACAGTATTTGGTATCTGCGCTCTGCTGAAGCCAGTTACCTTCGGAAAAAGAGTTGGTAGCTCTT
GATCCGGCAAACAAACCACCGCTGGTAGCGGTGGTTTTTTTGTTTGCAAGCAGCAGATTACGCGCAGAAA
AAAAGGATCTCAAGAAGATCCTTTGATCTTTTCTACGGGGTCTGACGCTCAGTGGAACGAAAACTCACGT
TAAGGGATTTTGGTCATGAGATTATCAAAAAGGATCTTCACCTAGATCCTTTTAAATTAAAAATGAAGTT
TTAAATCAATCTAAAGTATATATGAGTAAACTTGGTCTGACAGTTACCAATGCTTAATCAGTGAGGCACC
TATCTCAGCGATCTGTCTATTTCGTTCATCCATAGTTGCCTGACTCCCCGTCGTGTAGATAACTACGATA
CGGGAGGGCTTACCATCTGGCCCCAGTGCTGCAATGATACCGCGAGACCCACGCTCACCGGCTCCAGATT
TATCAGCAATAAACCAGCCAGCCGGAAGGGCCGAGCGCAGAAGTGGTCCTGCAACTTTATCCGCCTCCAT
CCAGTCTATTAATTGTTGCCGGGAAGCTAGAGTAAGTAGTTCGCCAGTTAATAGTTTGCGCAACGTTGTT
GCCATTGCTGCAGGCATCGTGGTGTCACGCTCGTCGTTTGGTATGGCTTCATTCAGCTCCGGTTCCCAAC
GATCAAGGCGAGTTACATGATCCCCCATGTTGTGCAAAAAAGCGGTTAGCTCCTTCGGTCCTCCGATCGT
TGTCAGAAGTAAGTTGGCCGCAGTGTTATCACTCATGGTTATGGCAGCACTGCATAATTCTCTTACTGTC
ATGCCATCCGTAAGATGCTTTTCTGTGACTGGTGAGTACTCAACCAAGTCATTCTGAGAATAGTGTATGC
GGCGACCGAGTTGCTCTTGCCCGGCGTCAACACGGGATAATACCGCGCCACATAGCAGAACTTTAAAAGT
GCTCATCATTGGAAAACGTTCTTCGGGGCGAAAACTCTCAAGGATCTTACCGCTGTTGAGATCCAGTTCG
ATGTAACCCACTCGTGCACCCAACTGATCTTCAGCATCTTTTACTTTCACCAGCGTTTCTGGGTGAGCAA
AAACAGGAAGGCAAAATGCCGCAAAAAAGGGAATAAGGGCGACACGGAAATGTTGAATACTCATACTCTT
CCTTTTTCAATATTATTGAAGCATTTATCAGGGTTATTGTCTCATGAGCGGATACATATTTGAATGTATT
TAGAAAAATAAACAAATAGGGGTTCCGCGCACATTTCCCCGAAAAGTGCCACCTGACGTCTAAGAAACCA
TTATTATCATGACATTAACCTATAAAAATAGGCGTATCACGAGGCCCTTTCGTCTTCAAGAATTCCCGAC
ACCATCGAATGGTGCAAAACCTTTCGCGGTATGGCATGATAGCGCCCGGAAGAGAGTCAATTCAGGGTGG
TGAATGTGAAACCAGTAACGTTATACGATGTCGCAGAGTATGCCGGTGTCTCTTATCAGACCGTTTCCCG
CGTGGTGAACCAGGCCAGCCACGTTTCTGCGAAAACGCGGGAAAAAGTGGAAGCGGCGATGGCGGAGCTG
AATTACATTCCCAACCGCGTGGCACAACAACTGGCGGGCAAACAGTCGTTGCTGATTGGCGTTGCCACCT
CCAGTCTGGCCCTGCACGCGCCGTCGCAAATTGTCGCGGCGATTAAATCTCGCGCCGATCAACTGGGTGC
CAGCGTGGTGGTGTCGATGGTAGAACGAAGCGGCGTCGAAGCCTGTAAAGCGGCGGTGCACAATCTTCTC
GCGCAACGCGTCAGTGGGCTGATCATTAACTATCCGCTGGATGACCAGGATGCCATTGCTGTGGAAGCTG
CCTGCACTAATGTTCCGGCGTTATTTCTTGATGTCTCTGACCAGACACCCATCAACAGTATTATTTTCTC
CCATGAAGACGGTACGCGACTGGGCGTGGAGCATCTGGTCGCATTGGGTCACCAGCAAATCGCGCTGTTA
GCGGGCCCATTAAGTTCTGTCTCGGCGCGTCTGCGTCTGGCTGGCTGGCATAAATATCTCACTCGCAATC
AAATTCAGCCGATAGCGGAACGGGAAGGCGACTGGAGTGCCATGTCCGGTTTTCAACAAACCATGCAAAT
GCTGAATGAGGGCATCGTTCCCACTGCGATGCTGGTTGCCAACGATCAGATGGCGCTGGGCGCAATGCGC
GCCATTACCGAGTCCGGGCTGCGCGTTGGTGCGGATATCTCGGTAGTGGGATACGACGATACCGAAGACA
GCTCATGTTATATCCCGCCGTTAACCACCATCAAACAGGATTTTCGCCTGCTGGGGCAAACCAGCGTGGA
CCGCTTGCTGCAACTCTCTCAGGGCCAGGCGGTGAAGGGCAATCAGCTGTTGCCCGTCTCACTGGTGAAA
AGAAAAACCACCCTGGCGCCCAATACGCAAACCGCCTCTCCCCGCGCGTTGGCCGATTCATTAATGCAGC
TGGCACGACAGGTTTCCCGACTGGAAAGCGGGCAGTGAGCGCAACGCAATTAATGTAAGTTAGCTCACTC
ATTAGGCACAATTCTCATGTTTGACAGCTTATCATCGACTGCACGGTGCACCAATGCTTCTGGCGTCAGG
CAGCCATCGGAAGCTGTGGTATGGCTGTGCAGGTCGTAAATCACTGCATAATTCGTGTCGCTCAAGGCGC
ACTCCCGTTCTGGATAATGTTTTTTGCGCCGACATCATAACGGTTCTGGCAAATATTCTGAAATGAGCTG
Features (pLannotate 1.2.2; 20 found; start..end, strand, type, name):
      1..29      +  promoter       tac promoter: strong E. coli promoter; hybrid between the trp and lac UV5 promoters
     37..53      +  protein_bind   lac operator: The lac repressor binds to the lac operator to inhibit transcription in E. coli. This inhibition can be relieved by adding lactose or isopropyl-β-D-thiogalactopyranoside (IPTG). lac repressor encoded by lacI
    138..155     +  CDS            6xHis: 6xHis affinity tag
    171..824     +  CDS            GST26_SCHJA: Experimental evidence at protein level: Swiss-Prot protein existence level 1. GST isoenzymes appear to play a central role in the parasite detoxification system. Other functions are also suspected including a role in increasing the solubility of haematin in the parasite gut. From Schistosoma japonicum (Blood fluke).
   1083..1130    +  terminator     fd terminator (sequence withheld): central terminator from bacteriophage fd (Otsuka and Kunisawa, 1982)
   1135..1347    +  CDS            M13 gene III (fragment) (sequence partly withheld): pIII; III; minor coat protein
   1362..1832    +  CDS            M13 gene III (fragment) (sequence partly withheld): pIII; III; minor coat protein
   1854..1924    +  CDS            TcR (fragment): tetracycline efflux protein; tet; confers resistance to tetracycline
   2166..2546    -  CDS            YPB1_ECOLX: Protein predicted: Swiss-Prot protein existence level 4. From Escherichia coli.
   2563..2714    +  CDS            rop (fragment): Rop protein, which maintains plasmids at low copy number; rop
   2750..3178    -  rep_origin     f1 ori (sequence partly withheld): f1 bacteriophage origin of replication; arrow indicates direction of (+) strand synthesis
   3187..3226    +  CDS            rop (fragment): Rop protein, which maintains plasmids at low copy number; rop
   3328..3468    +  misc_feature   bom: basis of mobility region from pBR322
   3654..4241    -  rep_origin     ori: high-copy-number ColE1/pMB1/pBR322/pUC origin of replication
   4412..5272    -  CDS            AmpR: β-lactamase; bla; confers resistance to ampicillin, carbenicillin, and related antibiotics
   5273..5377    -  promoter       AmpR promoter: bla
   5486..5563    +  promoter       lacIq promoter: lacI (mutant); In the lacIq allele, a single base change in the promoter boosts expression of the lacI gene about 10-fold.
   5564..6646    +  CDS            lacI: lac repressor; lacI; The lac repressor binds to the lac operator to inhibit transcription in E. coli. This inhibition can be relieved by adding lactose or isopropyl-β-D-thiogalactopyranoside (IPTG).
   6659..6680    +  protein_bind   CAP binding site: CAP binding activates transcription in the presence of cAMP. E. coli catabolite activator protein
   6699..6716    +  promoter       tet promoter (fragment): E. coli promoter for tetracycline efflux protein gene
