[The description below was written by a language model from this plasmid's Addgene catalogue record and pLannotate feature annotations shown in this document.]
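Description:
pHH0103 WWOX WW domain #2 is a 6.9 kb bacterial expression plasmid for producing the second WW domain of human WWOX (WW domain containing oxidoreductase) as a GST fusion protein in E. coli. It replicates from a ColE1/pMB1-type origin and is selected with ampicillin through the β-lactamase gene. The feature table also shows an f1 phage origin, a pBR322 bom site, and fragments of rop, the tetracycline resistance gene and M13 gene III. These suggest that the backbone descends from a pBR322-based phagemid, with the gene III remnants lying downstream of an fd terminator and therefore outside the expressed cassette. The record lists the copy number as unknown.

Expression is driven by the tac promoter with an adjacent lac operator, and a lacI gene under the lacIq promoter on the same plasmid supplies repressor, so transcription is held off until induced with IPTG. The annotated reading frame begins with a 6xHis tag followed by Schistosoma japonicum GST. The 183 bp insert, codon optimized for bacteria and cloned between SfiI and NotI sites, sits after GST in a region that the automated annotation leaves unlabelled. According to the depositor comments, a linker precedes the WW domain. Its sequence resembles a TEV protease recognition site, although the record does not name it as such. The dual His and GST tags allow affinity purification or immobilisation of the isolated domain. The stated purpose is simply bacterial expression of this WW domain; such purified domains are generally suited to studying binding to proline-rich peptide ligands, though the record does not specify a downstream application.
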