Addgene plasmid #104236: pHH0103 WWOX WW domain #2
Purpose: Bacterial expression of WW domain #2 from WWOX
Depositing lab: Sachdev Sidhu & Marius Sudol. Depositing organization: National University of Singapore.
Backbone
  Vector backbone: pHH0103
  Vector type: Bacterial Expression
Growth in bacteria
  Bacterial resistance: Ampicillin, 100 μg/mL
  Growth temperature: 37°C
  Growth strain: DH5alpha
  Copy number: Unknown
Gene/Insert
  Gene/Insert name: WWOX WW domain #2 (alt name: WW domain containing oxidoreductase)
  Species: H. sapiens (human)
  Insert size (bp): 183
  Mutation: codon optimized for expression in bacteria
  Entrez Gene: WWOX (a.k.a. D16S432E, DEE28, EIEE28, FOR, FRA16D, HHCMA56, PRO0128, SCAR12, SDR41C1, WOX1)
  Promoter: tac
  Tag / fusion protein: GST (N terminal on backbone)
  Cloning method: Restriction Enzyme; 5′ cloning site SfiI (unknown if destroyed); 3′ cloning site NotI (unknown if destroyed)
  Sequencing primers: 5′ pGEX-5'
Terms and licenses: Academic/Nonprofit Terms; Industry Terms: Not Available to Industry
Depositor comments: Amino acid sequence: Linker - ENLYFQGRRASV(gagctc) and WW domain - VAGDLPYGWEQETDENGQVFFVDHINKRTTYLDPRLAFT
How to cite: pHH0103 WWOX WW domain #2 was a gift from Sachdev Sidhu & Marius Sudol (Addgene plasmid # 104236 ; http://n2t.net/addgene:104236 ; RRID:Addgene_104236)
