>Addgene plasmid #104236 | pHH0103 WWOX WW domain #2 | depositor partial sequence | sequence record 197388 | WW domain with linker
GGCCCAGCCGGCCGAAAATCTGTACTTCCAAGGTCGTCGTGCCTCTGTGGAGCTCGTTGCTGGCGATCTG
CCGTATGGTTGGGAACAAGAAACGGATGAAAATGGTCAGGTCTTCTTCGTCGATCACATCAATAAACGCA
CCACCTATCTGGATCCGCGTCTGGCGTTTACGTAGGCGGCCGC
